Addgene plasmid #184934: pSF11-wmTagBFP2
Purpose: Codon optimized blue fluorescent protein mTagBFP2 in C.elegans expresison plasmid
Depositing lab: Kiryl Piatkevich. Depositing organization: Westlake University. Publication: Dual-expression system for blue fluorescent protein optimization. Papadaki S, Wang X, Wang Y, Zhang H, Jia S, Liu S, Yang M, Zhang D, Jia JM, Koster RW, Namikawa K, Piatkevich KD. Sci Rep. 2022 Jun 17;12(1):10190. doi: 10.1038/s41598-022-13214-0. PubMed 35715437.
Backbone
  Vector backbone: pSF11
  Backbone size w/o insert (bp): 6093
  Total vector size (bp): 6847
  Vector type: Worm Expression
Growth in bacteria
  Bacterial resistance: Ampicillin, 100 μg/mL
  Growth temperature: 37°C
  Growth strain: DH5alpha
  Copy number: High Copy
Gene/Insert
  Gene/Insert name: mTagBFP2
  Species: C. elegans (nematode)
  Insert size (bp): 754
  Promoter: tag-168
  Cloning method: Gibson Cloning
  Sequencing primers: 5′ ggaggacccttggctagcgtcgacggtaccaaaaATGTCTGAACTTATCAAGG; 3′ gatgacagcggccgatgcggagctcTTAGTTGAGCTTGTGTCC
Terms and licenses: Academic/Nonprofit Terms; Industry Terms: Not Available to Industry
How to cite: pSF11-wmTagBFP2 was a gift from Kiryl Piatkevich (Addgene plasmid # 184934 ; http://n2t.net/addgene:184934 ; RRID:Addgene_184934)
