[The description below was written by a language model from this plasmid's Addgene catalogue record and pLannotate feature annotations shown in this document.]
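Description:
pSF11-wmTagBFP2 is a Caenorhabditis elegans expression plasmid built on the pSF11 backbone, carrying a worm codon-optimized version of the blue fluorescent protein mTagBFP2. It is propagated in E. coli as a high-copy plasmid through a ColE1/pUC-type origin of replication and is selected with ampicillin via the β-lactamase gene (AmpR) and its native promoter. The catalogue lists a total size of about 6.85 kb, and the sequenced record is close to that at roughly 6.84 kb. Leftover cloning-vector elements (lac promoter, lac operator, CAP binding site, and small fragments of lacI, rop, bom and a pUC multiple cloning site) are backbone remnants with no stated role in the worm expression cassette.

The payload is a single open reading frame of about 750 bp encoding mTagBFP2, a monomeric, rapidly maturing, constitutively fluorescent blue protein derived from Entacmaea quadricolor, with low acid sensitivity. It was inserted by Gibson cloning. According to the catalogue, expression is driven by the tag-168 promoter. This promoter is not annotated in the feature table, although the large unannotated stretch upstream of the coding sequence is where it would be expected to lie. The very short matches to a C. elegans U6 promoter and to yeast CEN4 in that region are only fragments and are probably incidental similarities, not functional parts. A fragment annotated as C. elegans aex-5 lies downstream of the reporter, and the record does not state its function or name a 3′ UTR. No fusion tags or additional reporters are recorded.

The plasmid comes from work on optimizing blue fluorescent proteins and is intended for expressing and evaluating mTagBFP2 fluorescence in live worms.
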