Features (pLannotate 1.2.2; 14 found; start..end, strand, type, name):
    337..353     +  promoter       CeU6 promoter (fragment): promoter for the C. elegans R07E5.16 U6 snRNA gene (Dickinson et al., 2013)
   2325..2341    +  misc_feature   CEN4 (fragment): S. cerevisiae CEN4 centromere
   2723..2740    -  misc_feature   MCS (fragment): pUC18/19 multiple cloning site
   2827..3585    +  CDS            mTagBFP2: mTagBFP2 is a basic (constitutively fluorescent) blue fluorescent protein published in 2011, derived from Entacmaea quadricolor. It is reported to be a very rapidly-maturing monomer with very low acid sensitivity.
   4099..4251    +  CDS            aex-5 (fragment): AEX5_CAEEL - Also known as kpc-3 From Caenorhabditis elegans.
   4378..4413    +  CDS            rop (fragment): Rop protein, which maintains plasmids at low copy number; rop
   4515..4614    +  misc_feature   bom (fragment): basis of mobility region from pBR322
   4716..4820    +  promoter       AmpR promoter: bla
   4821..5681    +  CDS            AmpR: β-lactamase; bla; confers resistance to ampicillin, carbenicillin, and related antibiotics
   5852..6440    +  rep_origin     ori: high-copy-number ColE1/pMB1/pBR322/pUC origin of replication
   6623..6715    +  CDS            lacI (fragment): lac repressor; lacI; The lac repressor binds to the lac operator to inhibit transcription in E. coli. This inhibition can be relieved by adding lactose or isopropyl-β-D-thiogalactopyranoside (IPTG).
   6728..6749    +  protein_bind   CAP binding site: CAP binding activates transcription in the presence of cAMP. E. coli catabolite activator protein
   6764..6794    +  promoter       lac promoter: promoter for the E. coli lac operon
   6802..6818    +  protein_bind   lac operator: The lac repressor binds to the lac operator to inhibit transcription in E. coli. This inhibition can be relieved by adding lactose or isopropyl-β-D-thiogalactopyranoside (IPTG). lac repressor encoded by lacI
>Addgene plasmid #184934 | pSF11-wmTagBFP2 | addgene full sequence | sequence record 372783 | Addgene NGS Result
ATGACCATGATTACGCCAAGCTTGCATGCGCGGCCGCACTGACTGGGCCGGCCGGATCCATAGGTATGCC
TGTCATTCTCTATTTTTAAACGTTCCTGCAGCAGTAGCACAACAGAGCCAGCAGTTTTCCTCTTCTTCTC
CATCTTCTTCTGCTTCTTCCTCTCTTCCCAAAAAAAAAAAAAAAAAAAAAGTGAGGGGGCTCACTGCCCC
CCCCCCCCTCCCCCCCCCCTCTTCTCCTTGAAGCTCATCCAGACGTCGCTGTCCTCCTCCTCCTCGTCCC
CGGGGCGCTGTGTGTGTGTGTGTGTGCTCCGTGAGCATGTAGCAGCTTCAGCCCATTTAAAGGCGCACAC
TCTCTGCATCTCTGCGTGTCTCGACACTCGTTTTTTCTCTTCTTTTCTGCTGCACACACACACACACACA
CACACACGCTCATGCCAGAGCACTTCTTGCTCCGGGGGGCTCCGCGCGGAGCCCGAGAGGACCTCCTCCT
CCTTTTTCTTCTTCGCTTTTTAGTTCTTCTTGCCTCGGTCTCGCCCCTTGTTTTGCTCTCCATGTAGTAT
ATACATCTGGGTGTGTGTGTGTGTGTGCACCTTTGGAGCATTTTTTGAACCTTTCCAGAACTTTGGAGCA
ACATTTTCAGCTTGTTCAGTGCACTTTTTAGGCTGAAAATCCTATTTTTAGGTTTTCGAAAGTTTTTTTG
GAGCATTTTTCGTGCAATTTAGGTGCAAAATTAAAAAAAAGGGTTTTGTAGTGAATTAAAATTTTTTTGA
AACTTTCGCCTTTTTAAAAAAATGTTTCTAATATCTTTAAAAATTGGAATATTTTGGAAAACAATTTGTT
TTCAATTGGCAATTTATTAATTCTGAGCTTCTGAGCGTAAATTTTTTTTTATTTTGGAGCAATTCTGAGA
TGTCTTAGTGCATTTTTCGGGCATACATAAAAAAAAATTTATCTTAATAATAAAAACCTTAAATTTAGGC
TTCACCGTCTGGAAATTCAATTTTTTCAGCTGAAAAACTTTCAAAAAAAAAAAAATTAAATTTTCACATT
TATTTTCTCTGGAATTTTGGAGCAATTTCAAAGCTGTCTTAGTGCATTTTTAGTACACAAATATTTTTTC
ATTTTTCTTAAATTTTAATAATCTAAGCTTAAATAAAGGCTTCACCGTCTGAAAATGCAACTTTTTTCAG
ATGAAATATTAAAAAAAAAACCTCTTTTATTAATTTTGTGCTCCAAACTTTCCCACGGTACGCAAATCAT
GTAATATGTACTTTTAAACATTATTTTTCCAATCAAAAATATCCAACAGCTTTTCCTTACAATTTGAAAA
TTTTTATTAAAATTTCAAAAAAATTTTTTTTTTTTTTAATTTCGAATTTTTTTAAACTTGTTGTAACTTT
TTTCCCTGTCGGCGCCAATTAACAAAATACGTAGAATTTTGCGCTTATTGTTTTGTTAGTTAACAAATTT
TTGACAACTTTCTTATCAGCTGAGATTTAGGTGTTTCAGTTCGCAATCTGCGTCTCTCCTTGCTCTCCTC
TATTTTAAAACCCCCATAACTTTGTTCTTGTGAGAGTTATCAAAAAATTGTCAACTAACAAAATATAGAG
CACAAAAATATGCACATTTTGTATGTTGACAATTTTTTGATACCTTTTTTAGTTTTCGAGATATCTTAGT
TTTAGTTTAGCTGTACCTTTTTCTGGCAAAAAACTTCCAAATTTCGGCAATTTTTCGGCAAATTTCCCGG
CAAATTTCGCCAAGTACATCGGGCTCTCAGACAAGTGGTCTGTGAGTGGAAGTCGATAAAAGTAGTTTAC
GTGCTCTCCGTCCCCCCGCTTCTTCTCCGTCTCTGCTTCTATTTCTCCATTGACTAGTCCCACTACTTTT
TACGGGGCGGAGGGCTCTCTTGCACTCCAGCTTCTTCTCTTTTTGTGCTCTTTTTTGCCCGTATGTGGGT
GCTCATTTATTTTTCTTTGGTTTTAAAATAAATTCGGTTTATTAGGCTACTCGTAAAAATGAAGAAAAAA
CTTCAAATTCAAACGACATTAAAAAAAAATTTAATAAAAATTTTTTGAATTGCTCAAAAGCCCCACCTAT
ATATATATATAGCTCCGCCTACTTCTCGCACAGACCCCGCCCACTTTTTGACTCCGCCCCCTTATTGGCA
AAAGTTCTTGAAAAAAATAAAAATAAAAATTCAAATTGAAACAATTTTTTTTTAATGAAGTAGTTTTTTT
CTAAATTGATGAAAATTTCTAAACAGTTTACAAGCACCGCCCACTTTTTGACTCCGCCCCTTTGTTGGAA
AAATTCTTGTAAAAAAAAATAAAAAATAAAAGCTTCTCTTTCAAACGATTTTTAGTTGGTCTTTGTATGA
AAAGTTTTTTTCCTAAAATAGAAATGTCTGAATAATTTGCAAGCTCCGCCCTTTTCTTACCCAGACTCCG
CCCCTTTATTGACTAATTTTTTTTTGTCCATTTACCTGAAGTTCAAAAAAAAAATTTACAGTTTCATAGA
GTAATAATTTTTCAAAAATCTCTTTTTCCAATGTTTAATGTGTCATTATAAACCCGCCCAGTTTTAAGCT
CCGCCCATTTAGGCCCCGCCCATTTATGACCCAAATATTTTTTTCTCTATTCACCCGTGGATTTCCCTCC
AACAAGTTACCCCAAAAATAAAAATAAAAATTCCTGCAGGCGCCCACCGGGATCCGGCGCGCCTCTAGAG
GATCCCCGGGATTGGCCAAAGGACCCAAAGGTATGTTTCGAATGATACTAACATAACATAGAACATTTTC
AGGAGGACCCTTGGCTAGCGTCGACGGTACCAAAAATGTCTGAACTTATCAAGGAAAACATGCATATGAA
GCTTTACATGGAAGGAACCGTTGATAACCACCACTTCAAGTGCACTTCTGAAGGAGAGGGAAAGCCATAC
GAAGGAACTCAAACCATGCGCATCAAGGTTGTTGAAGGAGGACCACTTCCATTCGCTTTCGACATCCTTG
CCACCTCTTTCCTTTACGGATCTAAGACTTTCATCAACCATACTCAAGGAATTCCAGATTTCTTCAAGCA
ATCTTTCCCAGAAGGATTCACTTGGGAGCGCGTTACTACCTACGAGGATGGAGGAGTTCTTACCGCCACC
CAAGATACCTCCCTTCAAGATGGATGCCTTATCTACAACGTTAAGGTAAGTTTAAACATATATATACTAA
CTAACCCTGATTATTTAAATTTTCAGATCCGCGGAGTTAACTTCACTTCTAACGGACCAGTTATGCAAAA
GAAGACTCTTGGATGGGAGGCTTTCACTGAGACCCTTTACCCAGCCGATGGAGGACTTGAGGGACGCAAC
GACATGGCTCTTAAGCTTGTTGGAGGATCCCACCTTATCGCTAACGCTAAGACCACCTACCGCTCTAAGA
AGCCAGCCAAGAATCTTAAGATGCCAGGAGTTTATTACGTCGATTACCGCCTTGAGCGCATCAAGGAAGC
TAACAACGAGACTTACGTTGAGCAACACGAGGTTGCTGTCGCTCGTTACTGCGATCTTCCATCTAAGCTT
GGACACAAGCTCAACTAAGAGCTCCGCATCGGCCGCTGTCATCAGATCGCCATCTCGCGCCCGTGCCTCT
GACTTCTAAGTCCAATTACTCTTCAACATCCCTACATGCTCTTTCTCCCTGTGCTCCCACCCCCTATTTT
TGTTATTATCAAAAAACTTCTCTTAATTTCTTTGTTTTTTAGCTTCTTTTAAGTCACCTCTAACAATGAA
ATTGTGTAGATTCAAAAATAGAATTAATTCGTAATAAAAAGTCGAAAAAAATTGTGCTCCCTCCCCCCAT
TAATAATAATTCTATCCCAAAATCTACACAATGTTCTGTGTACACTTCTTATGTTTTTTACTTCTGATAA
ATTTTTTTGAAACATCATAGAAAAAACCGCACACAAAATACCTTATCATATGTTACGTTTCAGTTTATGA
CCGCAATTTTTATTTCTTCGCACGTCTGGGCCTCTCATGACGTCAAATCATGCTCATCGTGAAAAAGTTT
TGGAGTATTTTTGGAATTTTTCAATCAAGTGAAAGTTTATGAAATTAATTTTCCTGCTTTTGCTTTTTGG
GGTTTCCCCTATTGTTTGTCAAGATTTCGAGGACGGCGTTTTTCTTGCTAAAATCACAAGTATTGATGAG
CACGATGCAAGAAAGATCGGAAGAAGGTTTGGGTTTGAGGCTCAGTGGAAGGTGAGTAGAAGTTGATAAT
TTGAAAGTGGAGTAGTGTCTATGGGGTTTTTGCCTTAAATGACAGAATACATTCCCAATATACCAAACAT
AACTGTTTCTACTAGTCGGCCGTACGGGCCCTTTCGTCTCGCGCGTTTCGGTGATGACGGTGAAAACCTC
TGACACATGCAGCTCCCGGAGACGGTCACAGCTTGTCTGTAAGCGGATGCCGGGAGCAGACAAGCCCGTC
AGGGCGCGTCAGCGGGTGTTGGCGGGTGTCGGGGCTGGCTTAACTATGCGGCATCAGAGCAGATTGTACT
GAGAGTGCACCATATGCGGTGTGAAATACCGCACAGATGCGTAAGGAGAAAATACCGCATCAGGCGGCCT
TAATTAAGGGCCTCGTGATACGCCTATTTTTATAGGTTAATGTCATGATAATAATGGTTTCTTAGACGTC
AGGTGGCACTTTTCGGGGAAATGTGCGCGGAACCCCTATTTGTTTATTTTTCTAAATACATTCAAATATG
TATCCGCTCATGAGACAATAACCCTGATAAATGCTTCAATAATATTGAAAAAGGAAGAGTATGAGTATTC
AACATTTCCGTGTCGCCCTTATTCCCTTTTTTGCGGCATTTTGCCTTCCTGTTTTTGCTCACCCAGAAAC
GCTGGTGAAAGTAAAAGATGCTGAAGATCAGTTGGGTGCACGAGTGGGTTACATCGAACTGGATCTCAAC
AGCGGTAAGATCCTTGAGAGTTTTCGCCCCGAAGAACGTTTTCCAATGATGAGCACTTTTAAAGTTCTGC
TATGTGGCGCGGTATTATCCCGTATTGACGCCGGGCAAGAGCAACTCGGTCGCCGCATACACTATTCTCA
GAATGACTTGGTTGAGTACTCACCAGTCACAGAAAAGCATCTTACGGATGGCATGACAGTAAGAGAATTA
TGCAGTGCTGCCATAACCATGAGTGATAACACTGCGGCCAACTTACTTCTGACAACGATCGGAGGACCGA
AGGAGCTAACCGCTTTTTTGCACAACATGGGGGATCATGTAACTCGCCTTGATCGTTGGGAACCGGAGCT
GAATGAAGCCATACCAAACGACGAGCGTGACACCACGATGCCTGTAGCAATGGCAACAACGTTGCGCAAA
CTATTAACTGGCGAACTACTTACTCTAGCTTCCCGGCAACAATTAATAGACTGGATGGAGGCGGATAAAG
TTGCAGGACCACTTCTGCGCTCGGCCCTTCCGGCTGGCTGGTTTATTGCTGATAAATCTGGAGCCGGTGA
GCGTGGGTCTCGCGGTATCATTGCAGCACTGGGGCCAGATGGTAAGCCCTCCCGTATCGTAGTTATCTAC
ACGACGGGGAGTCAGGCAACTATGGATGAACGAAATAGACAGATCGCTGAGATAGGTGCCTCACTGATTA
AGCATTGGTAACTGTCAGACCAAGTTTACTCATATATACTTTAGATTGATTTAAAACTTCATTTTTAATT
TAAAAGGATCTAGGTGAAGATCCTTTTTGATAATCTCATGACCAAAATCCCTTAACGTGAGTTTTCGTTC
CACTGAGCGTCAGACCCCGTAGAAAAGATCAAAGGATCTTCTTGAGATCCTTTTTTTCTGCGCGTAATCT
GCTGCTTGCAAACAAAAAAACCACCGCTACCAGCGGTGGTTTGTTTGCCGGATCAAGAGCTACCAACTCT
TTTTCCGAAGGTAACTGGCTTCAGCAGAGCGCAGATACCAAATACTGTTCTTCTAGTGTAGCCGTAGTTA
GGCCACCACTTCAAGAACTCTGTAGCACCGCCTACATACCTCGCTCTGCTAATCCTGTTACCAGTGGCTG
CTGCCAGTGGCGATAAGTCGTGTCTTACCGGGTTGGACTCAAGACGATAGTTACCGGATAAGGCGCAGCG
GTCGGGCTGAACGGGGGGTTCGTGCACACAGCCCAGCTTGGAGCGAACGACCTACACCGAACTGAGATAC
CTACAGCGTGAGCTATGAGAAAGCGCCACGCTTCCCGAAGGGAGAAAGGCGGACAGGTATCCGGTAAGCG
GCAGGGTCGGAACAGGAGAGCGCACGAGGGAGCTTCCAGGGGGAAACGCCTGGTATCTTTATAGTCCTGT
CGGGTTTCGCCACCTCTGACTTGAGCGTCGATTTTTGTGATGCTCGTCAGGGGGGCGGAGCCTATGGAAA
AACGCCAGCAACGCGGCCTTTTTACGGTTCCTGGCCTTTTGCTGGCCTTTTGCTCACATGTTCTTTCCTG
CGTTATCCCCTGATTCTGTGGATAACCGTATTACCGCCTTTGAGTGAGCTGATACCGCTCGCCGCAGCCG
AACGACCGAGCGCAGCGAGTCAGTGAGCGAGGAAGCGGAAGAGCGCCCAATACGCAAACCGCCTCTCCCC
GCGCGTTGGCCGATTCATTAATGCAGCTGGCACGACAGGTTTCCCGACTGGAAAGCGGGCAGTGAGCGCA
ACGCAATTAATGTGAGTTAGCTCACTCATTAGGCACCCCAGGCTTTACACTTTATGCTTCCGGCTCGTAT
GTTGTGTGGAATTGTGAGCGGATAACAATTTCACACAGGAAACAGCT
